Addgene plasmid #125249: pGP-CMV-NES-fRCaMP1
Purpose: Expresses red fluorescent calcium sensor in mammalian cells
Depositing lab: Katalin Torok. Depositing organization: City, University of London. Publication: The kinetic mechanisms of fast-decay red-fluorescent genetically encoded calcium indicators. Kerruth S, Coates C, Durst CD, Oertner TG, Torok K. J Biol Chem. 2019 Mar 15;294(11):3934-3946. doi: 10.1074/jbc.RA118.004543. Epub 2019 Jan 16. PubMed 30651353.
Backbone
  Vector backbone: pEGFP-N1
  Backbone manufacturer: Clontech
  Backbone size w/o insert (bp): 3955
  Total vector size (bp): 5341
  Vector type: Mammalian Expression
Growth in bacteria
  Bacterial resistance: Kanamycin, 50 μg/mL
  Growth temperature: 37°C
  Growth strain: DH5alpha
  Copy number: High Copy
Gene/Insert
  Gene/Insert name: fRCaMp1 (alt name: jRCaMP1a RS-1)
  Species: R. norvegicus (rat), G. gallus (chicken); E. quadricolor (Sea anemone)
  Insert size (bp): 1385
  Promoter: CMV
  Tag / fusion protein: NES signal
  Cloning method: Restriction Enzyme; 5′ cloning site BglII (not destroyed); 3′ cloning site NotI (not destroyed)
  Sequencing primers: 5′ CMV; 3′ SV40p
Resource information
  A portion of this plasmid was derived from a plasmid made by: Addgene #61562
Terms and licenses: Academic/Nonprofit Terms; Industry Terms: Not Available to Industry
Depositor comments: fRCaMP1 is the W44Y variant of the jRCaMP1a gene cloned from the pGP-CMV vector (#61563) published by Dana et al. 2016.
How to cite: pGP-CMV-NES-fRCaMP1 was a gift from Katalin Torok (Addgene plasmid # 125249 ; http://n2t.net/addgene:125249 ; RRID:Addgene_125249)
