[The description below was written by a language model from this plasmid's Addgene catalogue record and pLannotate feature annotations shown in this document.]
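Description:
pGP-CMV-NES-fRCaMP1 is a 5.3 kb mammalian expression plasmid built on the Clontech pEGFP-N1 backbone, designed to express a fast-decay red fluorescent genetically encoded calcium indicator in mammalian cells. It is propagated in E. coli at high copy from a ColE1/pUC-type origin and selected with kanamycin. The NeoR/KanR (Tn5 aminoglycoside phosphotransferase) gene sits behind tandem bacterial (bla-type) and SV40 early promoters and is terminated by the HSV TK polyadenylation signal, so the same marker can also confer G418 resistance in transfected mammalian cells. An f1 origin is also present. Small annotated fragments of ble, SV40 large T antigen and a bGH poly(A) signal look like backbone remnants or partial matches rather than functional parts.

The roughly 1.4 kb insert, cloned between BglII and NotI, is driven by the human CMV immediate-early enhancer and promoter and followed by the SV40 poly(A) signal. It encodes fRCaMP1 (also called jRCaMP1a RS-1), which the depositor describes as the W44Y variant of jRCaMP1a. The feature tables recognise it as an RCaMP-type coding sequence. The listed source species (rat, chicken and the sea anemone Entacmaea quadricolor) reflect the chimeric sensor design, with an anemone-derived red fluorescent protein coupled to calcium-sensing sequences. A nuclear export signal is fused to the sensor to keep it in the cytoplasm. A short match to a His-tag-containing composite tag just upstream of the sensor suggests a leader of that type, though the record does not list it as a tag. The depositor and sequencing-derived records give the same feature layout, offset by a few bases. The plasmid is intended for transfection-based red calcium imaging where faster signal decay is wanted.
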