Features (pLannotate 1.2.2; 15 found; start..end, strand, type, name):
     61..364     +  enhancer       CMV enhancer: human cytomegalovirus immediate early enhancer
    365..568     +  promoter       CMV promoter: human cytomegalovirus (CMV) immediate early promoter
    591..616     +  misc_feature   MCS (fragment): multiple cloning site
    688..708     +  CDS            capTEV™ (fragment): composite tag for in vivo biotinylation, TEV protease cleavage, and 6xHis tagging
    706..2004    +  CDS            RCaMP: RCaMP is a basic (constitutively fluorescent) red fluorescent protein published in 2013, derived from Entacmaea quadricolor.
   2023..2106    +  CDS            large T antigen (fragment): large T antigen from SV40 (simian virus 40)
   2129..2250    +  polyA_signal   SV40 poly(A) signal: SV40 polyadenylation signal
   2284..2712    -  rep_origin     f1 ori (sequence partly withheld): f1 bacteriophage origin of replication; arrow indicates direction of (+) strand synthesis
   2739..2843    +  promoter       AmpR promoter: bla
   2845..3202    +  promoter       SV40 promoter: SV40 enhancer and early promoter
   3237..4031    +  CDS            NeoR/KanR: aminoglycoside phosphotransferase from Tn5; aph(3')-II (or nptII); confers resistance to neomycin, kanamycin, and G418 (Geneticin®)
   4052..4204    +  CDS            ble (fragment): BLE_KLEPN - Experimental evidence at protein level: Swiss-Prot protein existence level 1. Binding protein with a strong affinity to the bleomycin family of antibiotics. Binds to CL990; an antimitotic-antibiotic compound. From Klebsiella pneumoniae.
   4263..4310    +  polyA_signal   HSV TK poly(A) signal: herpes simplex virus thymidine kinase polyadenylation signal (Cole and Stacy, 1985)
   4401..4417    -  polyA_signal   bGH poly(A) signal (fragment): bovine growth hormone polyadenylation signal
   4639..5227    +  rep_origin     ori: high-copy-number ColE1/pMB1/pBR322/pUC origin of replication
>Addgene plasmid #125249 | pGP-CMV-NES-fRCaMP1 | depositor full sequence | sequence record 239616 | pGP-CMV-NES-fRCaMP1 sequence 5341 bps
TAGTTATTAATAGTAATCAATTACGGGGTCATTAGTTCATAGCCCATATATGGAGTTCCGCGTTACATAA
CTTACGGTAAATGGCCCGCCTGGCTGACCGCCCAACGACCCCCGCCCATTGACGTCAATAATGACGTATG
TTCCCATAGTAACGCCAATAGGGACTTTCCATTGACGTCAATGGGTGGAGTATTTACGGTAAACTGCCCA
CTTGGCAGTACATCAAGTGTATCATATGCCAAGTACGCCCCCTATTGACGTCAATGACGGTAAATGGCCC
GCCTGGCATTATGCCCAGTACATGACCTTATGGGACTTTCCTACTTGGCAGTACATCTACGTATTAGTCA
TCGCTATTACCATGGTGATGCGGTTTTGGCAGTACATCAATGGGCGTGGATAGCGGTTTGACTCACGGGG
ATTTCCAAGTCTCCACCCCATTGACGTCAATGGGAGTTTGTTTTGGCACCAAAATCAACGGGACTTTCCA
AAATGTCGTAACAACTCCGCCCCATTGACGCAAATGGGCGGTAGGCGTGTACGGTGGGAGGTCTATATAA
GCAGAGCTGGTTTAGTGAACCGTCAGATCCGCTAGCGCTACCGGACTCAGATCTCGCCACCATGCTGCAG
AACGAGCTTGCTCTTAAGTTGGCTGGACTTGATATTAACAAGACTGGAGGAGGTTCTCATCATCATCATC
ATCATGGTATGGCTAGCATGACTGGTGGACAGCAAATGGGTCGGGATCTGTACGACGATGACGATAAGGA
TCTCGCAACAATGGTCGACTCATCACGTCGTAAGTATAATAAGACAGGTCACGCAGTCAGAGCTATAGGT
CGGCTGAGCTCAGCGATCAACTGCGAAATGATGTACCCAGCGGATGGTGGTCTGCGTGGTTACACTCACA
TGGCGCTGAAAGTTGATGGCGGCGGTCACCTGTCCTGTTCTTTCGTGACCACCTACCGCTCCAAAAAGAC
TGTCGGCAACATTAAGATGCCTGCCATTCATAGCGTCAGCCACCGTCTGGAGCGCCTGGAGGAGAGCGAT
AACGAAATGTTTGTCGTACAGCGTGAACACGCAGTTGCCAAGTTTGTGGGCCTGGGTGGTGGCGGCGGTA
CCGGAGGGAGCATGAACTCCCTGATCAAGGAGAACATGCGTATGAAAGTGGTTCTGGAAGGCTCCGTAAA
CGGCCACCAGTTCAAATGCACTGGTGAAGGCGAAGGCAACCCGTATATGGGCACCCAGACTATGCGTATC
AAAGTGATCGAGGGTGGTCCGCTGCCGTTTGCGTTCGACATCCTGGCGACGTCCTTTATGTATGGCTCCC
GTACCTTCATCAAATATCCGAAAGGCATCCCGGATTTCTTTAAGCAGTCCTTCCCGGAAGGTTTTACCTG
GGAACGTGTGACCCGTTACGAAGACGGCGGCGTAATTACCGTTATGCAAGACACGTCTCTGGAGGATGGC
TGCCTGGTGTATCACGTGCAGGTTCGCGGTGTGAACTTCCCGAGCAATGGTGCTGTAATGCAAAAGAAAA
CCAAAGGTTGGGAGCCTACGGACTCCCAAACCACTGAAGAGCAGATCGCAGAATTTAAAGAGGCTTTCTC
CCTATTTGACAAGGACGGGGATGGGACAATAACAACCAAGGAGCTGGGGACGGTGATGCGGTCTCTGGGG
CAGAACCCCACAGAAGCAGAGCTGCAGGACATGATCAATGAAGTAGATGCCGACGGTGACGGCACAATCG
ACTTCCCTGAGTTCCTGATTATGATGGCAAGAAAAATGAAATACACAGACAGTGAAGAAGAAATTAGAGA
AGCGTTCGGCGTGTTTGATAAGGATGGCAATGGCTACATCAGTGCAGCAGAGCTTCGCCACGTGATGACA
AACCTTGGAGAGAAGTTAACAGATGAAGAGGTTGATGAAATGATCAGGGAAGCAGACAGCGATGGGGATG
GTCAGGTAAACTACGAAGAGTTTGTACAAATGATGACAGCGAAGTAGGCGGCCGCGACTCTAGATCATAA
TCAGCCATACCACATTTGTAGAGGTTTTACTTGCTTTAAAAAACCTCCCACACCTCCCCCTGAACCTGAA
ACATAAAATGAATGCAATTGTTGTTGTTAACTTGTTTATTGCAGCTTATAATGGTTACAAATAAAGCAAT
AGCATCACAAATTTCACAAATAAAGCATTTTTTTCACTGCATTCTAGTTGTGGTTTGTCCAAACTCATCA
ATGTATCTTAAGGCGTAAATTGTAAGCGTTAATATTTTGTTAAAATTCGCGTTAAATTTTTGTTAAATCA
GCTCATTTTTTAACCAATAGGCCGAAATCGGCAAAATCCCTTATAAATCAAAAGAATAGACCGAGATAGG
GT
[37 nt withheld, positions 2383-2419]
AAAGAACGTGGACTCCAACGTCAAAGG
[49 nt withheld, positions 2447-2495]
T
[91 nt withheld, positions 2497-2587]
G
[124 nt withheld, positions 2589-2712]
CAGGTGGCACTTTTCGGGGAAATGTGCGCGGAACCCCTATTTGTTTATTTTTCTAAATACATTCAAATAT
GTATCCGCTCATGAGACAATAACCCTGATAAATGCTTCAATAATATTGAAAAAGGAAGAGTCCTGAGGCG
GAAAGAACCAGCTGTGGAATGTGTGTCAGTTAGGGTGTGGAAAGTCCCCAGGCTCCCCAGCAGGCAGAAG
TATGCAAAGCATGCATCTCAATTAGTCAGCAACCAGGTGTGGAAAGTCCCCAGGCTCCCCAGCAGGCAGA
AGTATGCAAAGCATGCATCTCAATTAGTCAGCAACCATAGTCCCGCCCCTAACTCCGCCCATCCCGCCCC
TAACTCCGCCCAGTTCCGCCCATTCTCCGCCCCATGGCTGACTAATTTTTTTTATTTATGCAGAGGCCGA
GGCCGCCTCGGCCTCTGAGCTATTCCAGAAGTAGTGAGGAGGCTTTTTTGGAGGCCTAGGCTTTTGCAAA
GATCGATCAAGAGACAGGATGAGGATCGTTTCGCATGATTGAACAAGATGGATTGCACGCAGGTTCTCCG
GCCGCTTGGGTGGAGAGGCTATTCGGCTATGACTGGGCACAACAGACAATCGGCTGCTCTGATGCCGCCG
TGTTCCGGCTGTCAGCGCAGGGGCGCCCGGTTCTTTTTGTCAAGACCGACCTGTCCGGTGCCCTGAATGA
ACTGCAAGACGAGGCAGCGCGGCTATCGTGGCTGGCCACGACGGGCGTTCCTTGCGCAGCTGTGCTCGAC
GTTGTCACTGAAGCGGGAAGGGACTGGCTGCTATTGGGCGAAGTGCCGGGGCAGGATCTCCTGTCATCTC
ACCTTGCTCCTGCCGAGAAAGTATCCATCATGGCTGATGCAATGCGGCGGCTGCATACGCTTGATCCGGC
TACCTGCCCATTCGACCACCAAGCGAAACATCGCATCGAGCGAGCACGTACTCGGATGGAAGCCGGTCTT
GTCGATCAGGATGATCTGGACGAAGAGCATCAGGGGCTCGCGCCAGCCGAACTGTTCGCCAGGCTCAAGG
CGAGCATGCCCGACGGCGAGGATCTCGTCGTGACCCATGGCGATGCCTGCTTGCCGAATATCATGGTGGA
AAATGGCCGCTTTTCTGGATTCATCGACTGTGGCCGGCTGGGTGTGGCGGACCGCTATCAGGACATAGCG
TTGGCTACCCGTGATATTGCTGAAGAGCTTGGCGGCGAATGGGCTGACCGCTTCCTCGTGCTTTACGGTA
TCGCCGCTCCCGATTCGCAGCGCATCGCCTTCTATCGCCTTCTTGACGAGTTCTTCTGAGCGGGACTCTG
GGGTTCGAAATGACCGACCAAGCGACGCCCAACCTGCCATCACGAGATTTCGATTCCACCGCCGCCTTCT
ATGAAAGGTTGGGCTTCGGAATCGTTTTCCGGGACGCCGGCTGGATGATCCTCCAGCGCGGGGATCTCAT
GCTGGAGTTCTTCGCCCACCCTAGGGGGAGGCTAACTGAAACACGGAAGGAGACAATACCGGAAGGAACC
CGCGCTATGACGGCAATAAAAAGACAGAATAAAACGCACGGTGTTGGGTCGTTTGTTCATAAACGCGGGG
TTCGGTCCCAGGGCTGGCACTCTGTCGATACCCCACCGAGACCCCATTGGGGCCAATACGCCCGCGTTTC
TTCCTTTTCCCCACCCCACCCCCCAAGTTCGGGTGAAGGCCCAGGGCTCGCAGCCAACGTCGGGGCGGCA
GGCCCTGCCATAGCCTCAGGTTACTCATATATACTTTAGATTGATTTAAAACTTCATTTTTAATTTAAAA
GGATCTAGGTGAAGATCCTTTTTGATAATCTCATGACCAAAATCCCTTAACGTGAGTTTTCGTTCCACTG
AGCGTCAGACCCCGTAGAAAAGATCAAAGGATCTTCTTGAGATCCTTTTTTTCTGCGCGTAATCTGCTGC
TTGCAAACAAAAAAACCACCGCTACCAGCGGTGGTTTGTTTGCCGGATCAAGAGCTACCAACTCTTTTTC
CGAAGGTAACTGGCTTCAGCAGAGCGCAGATACCAAATACTGTCCTTCTAGTGTAGCCGTAGTTAGGCCA
CCACTTCAAGAACTCTGTAGCACCGCCTACATACCTCGCTCTGCTAATCCTGTTACCAGTGGCTGCTGCC
AGTGGCGATAAGTCGTGTCTTACCGGGTTGGACTCAAGACGATAGTTACCGGATAAGGCGCAGCGGTCGG
GCTGAACGGGGGGTTCGTGCACACAGCCCAGCTTGGAGCGAACGACCTACACCGAACTGAGATACCTACA
GCGTGAGCTATGAGAAAGCGCCACGCTTCCCGAAGGGAGAAAGGCGGACAGGTATCCGGTAAGCGGCAGG
GTCGGAACAGGAGAGCGCACGAGGGAGCTTCCAGGGGGAAACGCCTGGTATCTTTATAGTCCTGTCGGGT
TTCGCCACCTCTGACTTGAGCGTCGATTTTTGTGATGCTCGTCAGGGGGGCGGAGCCTATGGAAAAACGC
CAGCAACGCGGCCTTTTTACGGTTCCTGGCCTTTTGCTGGCCTTTTGCTCACATGTTCTTTCCTGCGTTA
TCCCCTGATTCTGTGGATAACCGTATTACCGCCATGCAT
