Features (pLannotate 1.2.2; 15 found; start..end, strand, type, name):
     75..378     +  enhancer       CMV enhancer: human cytomegalovirus immediate early enhancer
    379..582     +  promoter       CMV promoter: human cytomegalovirus (CMV) immediate early promoter
    605..630     +  misc_feature   MCS (fragment): multiple cloning site
    702..722     +  CDS            capTEV™ (fragment): composite tag for in vivo biotinylation, TEV protease cleavage, and 6xHis tagging
    720..2018    +  CDS            RCaMP: RCaMP is a basic (constitutively fluorescent) red fluorescent protein published in 2013, derived from Entacmaea quadricolor.
   2037..2120    +  CDS            large T antigen (fragment): large T antigen from SV40 (simian virus 40)
   2143..2264    +  polyA_signal   SV40 poly(A) signal: SV40 polyadenylation signal
   2298..2726    -  rep_origin     f1 ori (sequence partly withheld): f1 bacteriophage origin of replication; arrow indicates direction of (+) strand synthesis
   2753..2857    +  promoter       AmpR promoter: bla
   2859..3216    +  promoter       SV40 promoter: SV40 enhancer and early promoter
   3251..4045    +  CDS            NeoR/KanR: aminoglycoside phosphotransferase from Tn5; aph(3')-II (or nptII); confers resistance to neomycin, kanamycin, and G418 (Geneticin®)
   4066..4218    +  CDS            ble (fragment): BLE_KLEPN - Experimental evidence at protein level: Swiss-Prot protein existence level 1. Binding protein with a strong affinity to the bleomycin family of antibiotics. Binds to CL990; an antimitotic-antibiotic compound. From Klebsiella pneumoniae.
   4277..4324    +  polyA_signal   HSV TK poly(A) signal: herpes simplex virus thymidine kinase polyadenylation signal (Cole and Stacy, 1985)
   4415..4431    -  polyA_signal   bGH poly(A) signal (fragment): bovine growth hormone polyadenylation signal
   4653..5241    +  rep_origin     ori: high-copy-number ColE1/pMB1/pBR322/pUC origin of replication
>Addgene plasmid #125249 | pGP-CMV-NES-fRCaMP1 | addgene full sequence | sequence record 264453 | Addgene NGS Result
TTACCGCCATGCATTAGTTATTAATAGTAATCAATTACGGGGTCATTAGTTCATAGCCCATATATGGAGT
TCCGCGTTACATAACTTACGGTAAATGGCCCGCCTGGCTGACCGCCCAACGACCCCCGCCCATTGACGTC
AATAATGACGTATGTTCCCATAGTAACGCCAATAGGGACTTTCCATTGACGTCAATGGGTGGAGTATTTA
CGGTAAACTGCCCACTTGGCAGTACATCAAGTGTATCATATGCCAAGTACGCCCCCTATTGACGTCAATG
ACGGTAAATGGCCCGCCTGGCATTATGCCCAGTACATGACCTTATGGGACTTTCCTACTTGGCAGTACAT
CTACGTATTAGTCATCGCTATTACCATGGTGATGCGGTTTTGGCAGTACATCAATGGGCGTGGATAGCGG
TTTGACTCACGGGGATTTCCAAGTCTCCACCCCATTGACGTCAATGGGAGTTTGTTTTGGCACCAAAATC
AACGGGACTTTCCAAAATGTCGTAACAACTCCGCCCCATTGACGCAAATGGGCGGTAGGCGTGTACGGTG
GGAGGTCTATATAAGCAGAGCTGGTTTAGTGAACCGTCAGATCCGCTAGCGCTACCGGACTCAGATCTCG
CCACCATGCTGCAGAACGAGCTTGCTCTTAAGTTGGCTGGACTTGATATTAACAAGACTGGAGGAGGTTC
TCATCATCATCATCATCATGGTATGGCTAGCATGACTGGTGGACAGCAAATGGGTCGGGATCTGTACGAC
GATGACGATAAGGATCTCGCAACAATGGTCGACTCATCACGTCGTAAGTACAATAAGACAGGTCACGCAG
TCAGAGCTATAGGTCGGCTGAGCTCAGCGATCAACTGCGAAATGATGTACCCAGCGGATGGTGGTCTGCG
TGGTTACACTCACATGGCGCTGAAAGTTGATGGCGGCGGTCACCTGTCCTGTTCTTTCGTGACCACCTAC
CGCTCCAAAAAGACTGTCGGCAACATTAAGATGCCTGCCATTCATAGCGTCAGCCACCGTCTGGAGCGCC
TGGAGGAGAGCGATAACGAAATGTTTGTCGTACAGCGTGAACACGCAGTTGCCAAGTTTGTGGGCCTGGG
TGGTGGCGGCGGTACCGGAGGGAGCATGAACTCCCTGATCAAGGAGAACATGCGTATGAAAGTGGTTCTG
GAAGGCTCCGTAAACGGCCACCAGTTCAAATGCACTGGTGAAGGCGAAGGCAACCCGTATATGGGCACCC
AGACTATGCGTATCAAAGTGATCGAGGGTGGTCCGCTGCCGTTTGCGTTCGACATCCTGGCGACGTCCTT
TATGTATGGCTCCCGTACCTTCATCAAATATCCGAAAGGCATCCCGGATTTCTTTAAGCAGTCCTTCCCG
GAAGGTTTTACCTGGGAACGTGTGACCCGTTACGAAGACGGCGGCGTAATTACCGTTATGCAAGACACGT
CTCTGGAGGATGGCTGCCTGGTGTATCACGTGCAGGTTCGCGGTGTGAACTTCCCGAGCAATGGTGCTGT
AATGCAAAAGAAAACCAAAGGTTGGGAGCCTACGGACTCCCAAACCACTGAAGAGCAGATCGCAGAATTT
AAAGAGGCTTTCTCCCTATTTGACAAGGACGGGGATGGGACAATAACAACCAAGGAGCTGGGGACGGTGA
TGCGGTCTCTGGGGCAGAACCCCACAGAAGCAGAGCTGCAGGACATGATCAATGAAGTAGATGCCGACGG
TGACGGCACAATCGACTTCCCTGAGTTCCTGATTATGATGGCAAGAAAAATGAAATACACAGACAGTGAA
GAAGAAATTAGAGAAGCGTTCGGCGTGTTTGATAAGGATGGCAATGGCTACATCAGTGCAGCAGAGCTTC
GCCACGTGATGACAAACCTTGGAGAGAAGTTAACAGATGAAGAGGTTGATGAAATGATCAGGGAAGCAGA
CAGCGATGGGGATGGTCAGGTAAACTACGAAGAGTTTGTACAAATGATGACAGCGAAGTAGGCGGCCGCG
ACTCTAGATCATAATCAGCCATACCACATTTGTAGAGGTTTTACTTGCTTTAAAAAACCTCCCACACCTC
CCCCTGAACCTGAAACATAAAATGAATGCAATTGTTGTTGTTAACTTGTTTATTGCAGCTTATAATGGTT
ACAAATAAAGCAATAGCATCACAAATTTCACAAATAAAGCATTTTTTTCACTGCATTCTAGTTGTGGTTT
GTCCAAACTCATCAATGTATCTTAAGGCGTAAATTGTAAGCGTTAATATTTTGTTAAAATTCGCGTTAAA
TTTTTGTTAAATCAGCTCATTTTTTAACCAATAGGCCGAAATCGGCAAAATCCCTTATAAATCAAAAGAA
TAGACCGAGATAGGGT
[37 nt withheld, positions 2397-2433]
AAAGAACGTGGACTCCAACGTCAAAGG
[49 nt withheld, positions 2461-2509]
T
[91 nt withheld, positions 2511-2601]
G
[124 nt withheld, positions 2603-2726]
CAGGTGGCACTTTTCGGGGAAATGTGCGCGGAACCCCTATTTGTTTATTTTTCTAAATACATTCAAATAT
GTATCCGCTCATGAGACAATAACCCTGATAAATGCTTCAATAATATTGAAAAAGGAAGAGTCCTGAGGCG
GAAAGAACCAGCTGTGGAATGTGTGTCAGTTAGGGTGTGGAAAGTCCCCAGGCTCCCCAGCAGGCAGAAG
TATGCAAAGCATGCATCTCAATTAGTCAGCAACCAGGTGTGGAAAGTCCCCAGGCTCCCCAGCAGGCAGA
AGTATGCAAAGCATGCATCTCAATTAGTCAGCAACCATAGTCCCGCCCCTAACTCCGCCCATCCCGCCCC
TAACTCCGCCCAGTTCCGCCCATTCTCCGCCCCATGGCTGACTAATTTTTTTTATTTATGCAGAGGCCGA
GGCCGCCTCGGCCTCTGAGCTATTCCAGAAGTAGTGAGGAGGCTTTTTTGGAGGCCTAGGCTTTTGCAAA
GATCGATCAAGAGACAGGATGAGGATCGTTTCGCATGATTGAACAAGATGGATTGCACGCAGGTTCTCCG
GCCGCTTGGGTGGAGAGGCTATTCGGCTATGACTGGGCACAACAGACAATCGGCTGCTCTGATGCCGCCG
TGTTCCGGCTGTCAGCGCAGGGGCGCCCGGTTCTTTTTGTCAAGACCGACCTGTCCGGTGCCCTGAATGA
ACTGCAAGACGAGGCAGCGCGGCTATCGTGGCTGGCCACGACGGGCGTTCCTTGCGCAGCTGTGCTCGAC
GTTGTCACTGAAGCGGGAAGGGACTGGCTGCTATTGGGCGAAGTGCCGGGGCAGGATCTCCTGTCATCTC
ACCTTGCTCCTGCCGAGAAAGTATCCATCATGGCTGATGCAATGCGGCGGCTGCATACGCTTGATCCGGC
TACCTGCCCATTCGACCACCAAGCGAAACATCGCATCGAGCGAGCACGTACTCGGATGGAAGCCGGTCTT
GTCGATCAGGATGATCTGGACGAAGAGCATCAGGGGCTCGCGCCAGCCGAACTGTTCGCCAGGCTCAAGG
CGAGCATGCCCGACGGCGAGGATCTCGTCGTGACCCATGGCGATGCCTGCTTGCCGAATATCATGGTGGA
AAATGGCCGCTTTTCTGGATTCATCGACTGTGGCCGGCTGGGTGTGGCGGACCGCTATCAGGACATAGCG
TTGGCTACCCGTGATATTGCTGAAGAGCTTGGCGGCGAATGGGCTGACCGCTTCCTCGTGCTTTACGGTA
TCGCCGCTCCCGATTCGCAGCGCATCGCCTTCTATCGCCTTCTTGACGAGTTCTTCTGAGCGGGACTCTG
GGGTTCGAAATGACCGACCAAGCGACGCCCAACCTGCCATCACGAGATTTCGATTCCACCGCCGCCTTCT
ATGAAAGGTTGGGCTTCGGAATCGTTTTCCGGGACGCCGGCTGGATGATCCTCCAGCGCGGGGATCTCAT
GCTGGAGTTCTTCGCCCACCCTAGGGGGAGGCTAACTGAAACACGGAAGGAGACAATACCGGAAGGAACC
CGCGCTATGACGGCAATAAAAAGACAGAATAAAACGCACGGTGTTGGGTCGTTTGTTCATAAACGCGGGG
TTCGGTCCCAGGGCTGGCACTCTGTCGATACCCCACCGAGACCCCATTGGGGCCAATACGCCCGCGTTTC
TTCCTTTTCCCCACCCCACCCCCCAAGTTCGGGTGAAGGCCCAGGGCTCGCAGCCAACGTCGGGGCGGCA
GGCCCTGCCATAGCCTCAGGTTACTCATATATACTTTAGATTGATTTAAAACTTCATTTTTAATTTAAAA
GGATCTAGGTGAAGATCCTTTTTGATAATCTCATGACCAAAATCCCTTAACGTGAGTTTTCGTTCCACTG
AGCGTCAGACCCCGTAGAAAAGATCAAAGGATCTTCTTGAGATCCTTTTTTTCTGCGCGTAATCTGCTGC
TTGCAAACAAAAAAACCACCGCTACCAGCGGTGGTTTGTTTGCCGGATCAAGAGCTACCAACTCTTTTTC
CGAAGGTAACTGGCTTCAGCAGAGCGCAGATACCAAATACTGTTCTTCTAGTGTAGCCGTAGTTAGGCCA
CCACTTCAAGAACTCTGTAGCACCGCCTACATACCTCGCTCTGCTAATCCTGTTACCAGTGGCTGCTGCC
AGTGGCGATAAGTCGTGTCTTACCGGGTTGGACTCAAGACGATAGTTACCGGATAAGGCGCAGCGGTCGG
GCTGAACGGGGGGTTCGTGCACACAGCCCAGCTTGGAGCGAACGACCTACACCGAACTGAGATACCTACA
GCGTGAGCTATGAGAAAGCGCCACGCTTCCCGAAGGGAGAAAGGCGGACAGGTATCCGGTAAGCGGCAGG
GTCGGAACAGGAGAGCGCACGAGGGAGCTTCCAGGGGGAAACGCCTGGTATCTTTATAGTCCTGTCGGGT
TTCGCCACCTCTGACTTGAGCGTCGATTTTTGTGATGCTCGTCAGGGGGGCGGAGCCTATGGAAAAACGC
CAGCAACGCGGCCTTTTTACGGTTCCTGGCCTTTTGCTGGCCTTTTGCTCACATGTTCTTTCCTGCGTTA
TCCCCTGATTCTGTGGATAACCGTA
