>Addgene plasmid #125249 | pGP-CMV-NES-fRCaMP1 | depositor partial sequence | sequence record 239615 | pGP-CMV-NES-fRCaMP1 sequence 1386 bps
ATGCTGCAGAACGAGCTTGCTCTTAAGTTGGCTGGACTTGATATTAACAAGACTGGAGGAGGTTCTCATC
ATCATCATCATCATGGTATGGCTAGCATGACTGGTGGACAGCAAATGGGTCGGGATCTGTACGACGATGA
CGATAAGGATCTCGCAACAATGGTCGACTCATCACGTCGTAAGTATAATAAGACAGGTCACGCAGTCAGA
GCTATAGGTCGGCTGAGCTCAGCGATCAACTGCGAAATGATGTACCCAGCGGATGGTGGTCTGCGTGGTT
ACACTCACATGGCGCTGAAAGTTGATGGCGGCGGTCACCTGTCCTGTTCTTTCGTGACCACCTACCGCTC
CAAAAAGACTGTCGGCAACATTAAGATGCCTGCCATTCATAGCGTCAGCCACCGTCTGGAGCGCCTGGAG
GAGAGCGATAACGAAATGTTTGTCGTACAGCGTGAACACGCAGTTGCCAAGTTTGTGGGCCTGGGTGGTG
GCGGCGGTACCGGAGGGAGCATGAACTCCCTGATCAAGGAGAACATGCGTATGAAAGTGGTTCTGGAAGG
CTCCGTAAACGGCCACCAGTTCAAATGCACTGGTGAAGGCGAAGGCAACCCGTATATGGGCACCCAGACT
ATGCGTATCAAAGTGATCGAGGGTGGTCCGCTGCCGTTTGCGTTCGACATCCTGGCGACGTCCTTTATGT
ATGGCTCCCGTACCTTCATCAAATATCCGAAAGGCATCCCGGATTTCTTTAAGCAGTCCTTCCCGGAAGG
TTTTACCTGGGAACGTGTGACCCGTTACGAAGACGGCGGCGTAATTACCGTTATGCAAGACACGTCTCTG
GAGGATGGCTGCCTGGTGTATCACGTGCAGGTTCGCGGTGTGAACTTCCCGAGCAATGGTGCTGTAATGC
AAAAGAAAACCAAAGGTTGGGAGCCTACGGACTCCCAAACCACTGAAGAGCAGATCGCAGAATTTAAAGA
GGCTTTCTCCCTATTTGACAAGGACGGGGATGGGACAATAACAACCAAGGAGCTGGGGACGGTGATGCGG
TCTCTGGGGCAGAACCCCACAGAAGCAGAGCTGCAGGACATGATCAATGAAGTAGATGCCGACGGTGACG
GCACAATCGACTTCCCTGAGTTCCTGATTATGATGGCAAGAAAAATGAAATACACAGACAGTGAAGAAGA
AATTAGAGAAGCGTTCGGCGTGTTTGATAAGGATGGCAATGGCTACATCAGTGCAGCAGAGCTTCGCCAC
GTGATGACAAACCTTGGAGAGAAGTTAACAGATGAAGAGGTTGATGAAATGATCAGGGAAGCAGACAGCG
ATGGGGATGGTCAGGTAAACTACGAAGAGTTTGTACAAATGATGACAGCGAAGTAG
